Addgene plasmid #87632: pRVV601
Purpose: RMCE Bxb1 attB-flanked vector.
Depositing lab: Richard Mann. Depositing organization: Columbia University. Publication: Bxb1 phage recombinase assists genome engineering in Drosophila melanogaster. Voutev R, Mann RS. Biotechniques. 2017 Jan 1;62(1):37-38. doi: 10.2144/000114494. PubMed 28118814.
Backbone
  Vector backbone: pBluescript SK+
  Total vector size (bp): 7213
  Vector type: RMCE
Growth in bacteria
  Bacterial resistance: Ampicillin, 100 μg/mL
  Growth temperature: 37°C
  Growth strain: NEB Stable
  Copy number: High Copy
Gene/Insert
  Gene/Insert name: Bxb1 attB
  Species: Mycobacterium phage Bxb1
  Insert size (bp): 38
Terms and licenses: Academic/Nonprofit Terms; Industry Terms: Not Available to Industry
How to cite: pRVV601 was a gift from Richard Mann (Addgene plasmid # 87632 ; http://n2t.net/addgene:87632 ; RRID:Addgene_87632)
