[The description below was written by a language model from this plasmid's Addgene catalogue record and pLannotate feature annotations shown in this document.]
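Description:
pRVV601 is a donor plasmid for recombinase-mediated cassette exchange (RMCE) in Drosophila melanogaster, built on the pBluescript SK+ cloning backbone. It is maintained in E. coli as a high-copy plasmid through its ColE1/pUC-type origin and selected with ampicillin via the β-lactamase gene and its native promoter. The backbone also contributes an f1 phage origin, which permits single-stranded DNA production, along with the usual pBluescript remnants: a lacZα fragment, lac promoter and operator, CAP binding site, a small lacI fragment, and opposing T7 and T3 promoters that bracket the former polylinker region.

The catalogued insert is the 38 bp attB attachment site of mycobacteriophage Bxb1, and the stated purpose describes the vector as attB-flanked, meaning that the exchangeable cassette is bounded by two such sites. The automated annotation does not pick up the attB sites themselves, so their exact positions and orientations cannot be read from the feature tables. The tables do show a roughly 4.1 kb mini-white gene lying between the T7 and T3 promoters. This is a shortened version of the Drosophila white gene lacking part of its first intron, and it is a standard eye-colour marker for identifying transformants in a white mutant background. It is presumably the cassette carried between the attB sites. In use, Bxb1 integrase would recombine the two attB sites with a matching pair of attP sites at a genomic landing site, swapping in the flanked DNA while leaving the bacterial backbone behind.

Two sequence records are available, a 7,213 nt depositor sequence and a 7,197 nt sequencing result. They have identical feature content, and the small length difference falls within the mini-white region.
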