Features (pLannotate 1.2.2; 12 found; start..end, strand, type, name):
     30..458     -  rep_origin     f1 ori (sequence partly withheld): f1 bacteriophage origin of replication; arrow indicates direction of (+) strand synthesis
    463..620     -  CDS            lacZα (fragment): LacZα fragment of β-galactosidase; lacZ fragment
    623..641     +  promoter       T7 promoter: promoter for bacteriophage T7 RNA polymerase
    665..4801    +  gene           mini-white: white; This modified version of the white gene lacks part of the first intron.
   5025..5043    -  promoter       T3 promoter: promoter for bacteriophage T3 RNA polymerase
   5088..5104    -  protein_bind   lac operator: The lac repressor binds to the lac operator to inhibit transcription in E. coli. This inhibition can be relieved by adding lactose or isopropyl-β-D-thiogalactopyranoside (IPTG). lac repressor encoded by lacI
   5112..5142    -  promoter       lac promoter: promoter for the E. coli lac operon
   5157..5178    -  protein_bind   CAP binding site: CAP binding activates transcription in the presence of cAMP. E. coli catabolite activator protein
   5191..5283    -  CDS            lacI (fragment): lac repressor; lacI; The lac repressor binds to the lac operator to inhibit transcription in E. coli. This inhibition can be relieved by adding lactose or isopropyl-β-D-thiogalactopyranoside (IPTG).
   5466..6054    -  rep_origin     ori: high-copy-number ColE1/pMB1/pBR322/pUC origin of replication
   6225..7085    -  CDS            AmpR: β-lactamase; bla; confers resistance to ampicillin, carbenicillin, and related antibiotics
   7086..7190    -  promoter       AmpR promoter: bla
>Addgene plasmid #87632 | pRVV601 | depositor full sequence | sequence record 170967 | pRVV601 sequence 7213 bps
CTAAATTGTAAGCGTTAATATTTTGTTAAAATTCGCGTTAAATTTTTGTTAAATCAGCTCATTTTTTAAC
CAATAGGCCGAAATCGGCAAAATCCCTTATAAATCAAAAGAATAGACCGAGATAGGGT
[37 nt withheld, positions 129-165]
AAAGAACGTGGACTCCAACGTCAAAGG
[49 nt withheld, positions 193-241]
T
[91 nt withheld, positions 243-333]
G
[124 nt withheld, positions 335-458]
CCCATTCGCCATTCAGGCTGCGCAACTGTTGGGAAGGGCGATCGGTGCGGGCCTCTTCGCTATTACGCCA
GCTGGCGAAAGGGGGATGTGCTGCAAGGCGATTAAGTTGGGTAACGCCAGGGTTTTCCCAGTCACGACGT
TGTAAAACGACGGCCAGTGAATTGTAATACGACTCACTATAGGGCGAATTGGGTACGTACCGGGCCCTAG
TATGTATGTAAGTTAATAAAACCCATTTTTGCGGAAAGTAGATAAAAAAAACATTTTTTTTTTTTACTGC
ACTGGATATCATTGAACTTATCTGATCAGTTTTAAATTTACTTCGATCCAAGGGTATTTGATGTACCAGG
TTCTTTCGATTACCTCTCACTCAAAATGACATTCCACTCAAAGTCAGCGCTGTTTGCCTCCTTCTCTGTC
CACAGAAATATCGCCGTCTCTTTCGCCGCTGCGTCCGCTATCTCTTTCGCCACCGTTTGTAGCGTTACGT
AGCGTCAATGTCCGCCTTCAGTTGCATTTTGTCAGCGGTTTCGTGACGAAGCTCCAAGCGGTTTACGCCA
TCAATTAAACACAAAGTGCTGTGCCAAAACTCCTCTCGCTTCTTATTTTTGTTTGTTTTTTGAGTGATTG
GGGTGGTGATTGGTTTTGGGTGGGTAAGCAGGGGAAAGTGTGAAAAATCCCGGCAATGGGCCAAGAGGAT
CAGGAGCTATTAATTCGCGGAGGCAGCAAACACCCATCTGCCGAGCATCTGAACAATGTGAGTAGTACAT
GTGCATACATCTTAAGTTCACTTGATCTATAGGAACTGCGATTGCAACATCAAATTGTCTGCGGCGTGAG
AACTGCGACCCACAAAAATCCCAAACCGCAATTGCACAAACAAATAGTGACACGAAACAGATTATTCTGG
TAGCTGTTCTCGCTATATAAGACAATTTTTGAGATCATATCATGATCAAGACATCTAAAGGCATTCATTT
TCGACTATATTCTTTTTTACAAAAAATATAACAACCAGATATTTTAAGCTGATCCTAGATGCACAAAAAA
TAAATAAAAGTATAAACCTACTTCGTAGGATACTTCGGGGTACTTTTTGTTCGGGGTTAGATGAGCATAA
CGCTTGTAGTTGATATTTGAGATCCCCTATCATTGCAGGGTGACAGCGGAGCGGCTTCGCAGAGCTGCAT
TAACCAGGGCTTCGGGCAGGCCAAAAACTACGGCACGCTCCGGCCACCCAGTCCGCCGGAGGACTCCGGT
TCAGGGAGCGGCCAACTAGCCGAGAACCTCACCTATGCCTGGCACAATATGGACATCTTTGGGGCGGTCA
ATCAGCCGGGCTCCGGATGGCGGCAGCTGGTCAACCGGACACGCGGACTATTCTGCAACGAGCGACACAT
ACCGGCGCCCAGGAAACATTTGCTCAAGAACGGTGAGTTTCTATTCGCAGTCGGCTGATCTGTGTGAAAT
CTTAATAAAGGGTCCAATTACCAATTTGAAACTCAGTTTGCGGCGTGGCCTATCCGGGCGAACTTTTGGC
CGTGATGGGCAGTTCCGGTGCCGGAAAGACGACCCTGCTGAATGCCCTTGCCTTTCGATCGCCGCAGGGC
ATCCAAGTATCGCCATCCGGGATGCGACTGCTCAATGGCCAACCTGTGGACGCCAAGGAGATGCAGGCCA
GGTGCGCCTATGTCCAGCAGGATGACCTCTTTATCGGCTCCCTAACGGCCAGGGAACACCTGATTTTCCA
GGCCATGGTGCGGATGCCACGACATCTGACCTATCGGCAGCGAGTGGCCCGCGTGGATCAGGTGATCCAG
GAGCTTTCGCTCAGCAAATGTCAGCACACGATCATCGGTGTGCCCGGCAGGGTGAAAGGTCTGTCCGGCG
GAGAAAGGAAGCGTCTGGCATTCGCCTCCGAGGCACTAACCGATCCGCCGCTTCTGATCTGCGATGAGCC
CACCTCCGGACTGGACTCATTTACCGCCCACAGCGTCGTCCAGGTGCTGAAGAAGCTGTCGCAGAAGGGC
AAGACCGTCATCCTGACCATTCATCAGCCGTCTTCCGAGCTGTTTGAGCTCTTTGACAAGATCCTTCTGA
TGGCCGAGGGCAGGGTAGCTTTCTTGGGCACTCCCAGCGAAGCCGTCGACTTCTTTTCCTAGTGAGTTCG
ATGTGTTTATTAAGGGTATCTAGCATTACATTACATCTCAACTCCTATCCAGCGTGGGTGCCCAGTGTCC
TACCAACTACAATCCGGCGGACTTTTACGTACAGGTGTTGGCCGTTGTGCCCGGACGGGAGATCGAGTCC
CGTGATCGGATCGCCAAGATATGCGACAATTTTGCTATTAGCAAAGTAGCCCGGGATATGGAGCAGTTGT
TGGCCACCAAAAATTTGGAGAAGCCACTGGAGCAGCCGGAGAATGGGTACACCTACAAGGCCACCTGGTT
CATGCAGTTCCGGGCGGTCCTGTGGCGATCCTGGCTGTCGGTGCTCAAGGAACCACTCCTCGTAAAAGTG
CGACTTATTCAGACAACGGTGAGTGGTTCCAGTGGAAACAAATGATATAACGCTTACAATTCTTGGAAAC
AAATTCGCTAGATTTTAGTTAGAATTGCCTGATTCCACACCCTTCTTAGTTTTTTTCAATGAGATGTATA
GTTTATAGTTTTGCAGAAAATAAATAAATTTCATTTAACTCGCGAACATGTTGAAGATATGAATATTAAT
GAGATGCGAGTAACATTTTAATTTGCAGATGGTTGCCATCTTGATTGGCCTCATCTTTTTGGGCCAACAA
CTCACGCAAGTGGGCGTGATGAATATCAACGGAGCCATCTTCCTCTTCCTGACCAACATGACCTTTCAAA
ACGTCTTTGCCACGATAAATGTAAGTCTTGTTTAGAATACATTTGCATATTAATAATTTACTAACTTTCT
AATGAATCGATTCGATTTAGGTGTTCACCTCAGAGCTGCCAGTTTTTATGAGGGAGGCCCGAAGTCGACT
TTATCGCTGTGACACATACTTTCTGGGCAAAACGATTGCCGAATTACCGCTTTTTCTCACAGTGCCACTG
GTCTTCACGGCGATTGCCTATCCGATGATCGGACTGCGGGCCGGAGTGCTGCACTTCTTCAACTGCCTGG
CGCTGGTCACTCTGGTGGCCAATGTGTCAACGTCCTTCGGATATCTAATATCCTGCGCCAGCTCCTCGAC
CTCGATGGCGCTGTCTGTGGGTCCGCCGGTTATCATACCATTCCTGCTCTTTGGCGGCTTCTTCTTGAAC
TCGGGCTCGGTGCCAGTATACCTCAAATGGTTGTCGTACCTCTCATGGTTCCGTTACGCCAACGAGGGTC
TGCTGATTAACCAATGGGCGGACGTGGAGCCGGGCGAAATTAGCTGCACATCGTCGAACACCACGTGCCC
CAGTTCGGGCAAGGTCATCCTGGAGACGCTTAACTTCTCCGCCGCCGATCTGCCGCTGGACTACGTGGGT
CTGGCCATTCTCATCGTGAGCTTCCGGGTGCTCGCATATCTGGCTCTAAGACTTCGGGCCCGACGCAAGG
AGTAGCCGACATATATCCGAAATAACTGCTTGTTTTTTTTTTTTACCATTATTACCATCGTGTTTACTGT
TTATTGCCCCCTCAAAAAGCTAATGTAATTATATTTGTGCCAATAAAAACAAGATATGACCTATAGAATA
CAAGTATTTCCCCTTCGAACATCCCCACAAGTAGACTTTGGATTTGTCTTCTAACCAAAAGACTTACACA
CCTGCATACCTTACATCAAAAACTCGTTTATCGCTACATAAAACACCGGGATATATTTTTTATATACATA
CTTTTCAAATCGCGCGCCCTCTTCATAATTCACCTCCACCACACCACGTTTCGTAGTTGCTCTTTCGCTG
TCTCCCACCCGCTCTCCGCAACACATTCACCTTTTGTTCGACGACCTTGGAGCGACTGTCGTTAGTTCCG
CGCGATTCGGTTCGCTCAAATGGTTCCGAGTGGTTCATTTCGTCTCAATAGAAATTAGTAATAAATATTT
GTATGTACAATTTATTTGCTCCAATATATTTGTATATATTTCCCTCACAGCTATATTTATTCTAATTTAA
TATTATGACTTTTTAAGGTAATTTTTTGTGACCTGTTCGGAGTGATTAGCGTTACAATTTGAACTGAAAG
TGACATCCAGTGTTTGTTCCTTGTGTAGATGCATCTCAAAAAAATGGTGGGCATAATAGTGTTGTTTATA
TATATCAAAAATAACAACTATAATAATAAGAATACATTTAATTTAGAAAATGCTTGGATTTCACTGGAAC
TAGGCTAGATTTAAATGCATGCCCTGCAGGAAGCTTATGATCCTGACGACGGAGACCGCCGTCGTCGACA
AGCCCCTAGGAGGCCTAGATCTGCGGCCGCTTAATTAAACGCGTGAATTCACCGGTCCGCGGGGCGCGCC
GCTAGCCATATGGGTACCGGATCCGGCTTGTCGACGACGGCGGTCTCCGTCGTCAGGATCATACTAGTTC
TAGCCAGCTTTTGTTCCCTTTAGTGAGGGTTAATTTCGAGCTTGGCGTAATCATGGTCATAGCTGTTTCC
TGTGTGAAATTGTTATCCGCTCACAATTCCACACAACATACGAGCCGGAAGCATAAAGTGTAAAGCCTGG
GGTGCCTAATGAGTGAGCTAACTCACATTAATTGCGTTGCGCTCACTGCCCGCTTTCCAGTCGGGAAACC
TGTCGTGCCAGCTGCATTAATGAATCGGCCAACGCGCGGGGAGAGGCGGTTTGCGTATTGGGCGCTCTTC
CGCTTCCTCGCTCACTGACTCGCTGCGCTCGGTCGTTCGGCTGCGGCGAGCGGTATCAGCTCACTCAAAG
GCGGTAATACGGTTATCCACAGAATCAGGGGATAACGCAGGAAAGAACATGTGAGCAAAAGGCCAGCAAA
AGGCCAGGAACCGTAAAAAGGCCGCGTTGCTGGCGTTTTTCCATAGGCTCCGCCCCCCTGACGAGCATCA
CAAAAATCGACGCTCAAGTCAGAGGTGGCGAAACCCGACAGGACTATAAAGATACCAGGCGTTTCCCCCT
GGAAGCTCCCTCGTGCGCTCTCCTGTTCCGACCCTGCCGCTTACCGGATACCTGTCCGCCTTTCTCCCTT
CGGGAAGCGTGGCGCTTTCTCATAGCTCACGCTGTAGGTATCTCAGTTCGGTGTAGGTCGTTCGCTCCAA
GCTGGGCTGTGTGCACGAACCCCCCGTTCAGCCCGACCGCTGCGCCTTATCCGGTAACTATCGTCTTGAG
TCCAACCCGGTAAGACACGACTTATCGCCACTGGCAGCAGCCACTGGTAACAGGATTAGCAGAGCGAGGT
ATGTAGGCGGTGCTACAGAGTTCTTGAAGTGGTGGCCTAACTACGGCTACACTAGAAGGACAGTATTTGG
TATCTGCGCTCTGCTGAAGCCAGTTACCTTCGGAAAAAGAGTTGGTAGCTCTTGATCCGGCAAACAAACC
ACCGCTGGTAGCGGTGGTTTTTTTGTTTGCAAGCAGCAGATTACGCGCAGAAAAAAAGGATCTCAAGAAG
ATCCTTTGATCTTTTCTACGGGGTCTGACGCTCAGTGGAACGAAAACTCACGTTAAGGGATTTTGGTCAT
GAGATTATCAAAAAGGATCTTCACCTAGATCCTTTTAAATTAAAAATGAAGTTTTAAATCAATCTAAAGT
ATATATGAGTAAACTTGGTCTGACAGTTACCAATGCTTAATCAGTGAGGCACCTATCTCAGCGATCTGTC
TATTTCGTTCATCCATAGTTGCCTGACTCCCCGTCGTGTAGATAACTACGATACGGGAGGGCTTACCATC
TGGCCCCAGTGCTGCAATGATACCGCGAGACCCACGCTCACCGGCTCCAGATTTATCAGCAATAAACCAG
CCAGCCGGAAGGGCCGAGCGCAGAAGTGGTCCTGCAACTTTATCCGCCTCCATCCAGTCTATTAATTGTT
GCCGGGAAGCTAGAGTAAGTAGTTCGCCAGTTAATAGTTTGCGCAACGTTGTTGCCATTGCTACAGGCAT
CGTGGTGTCACGCTCGTCGTTTGGTATGGCTTCATTCAGCTCCGGTTCCCAACGATCAAGGCGAGTTACA
TGATCCCCCATGTTGTGCAAAAAAGCGGTTAGCTCCTTCGGTCCTCCGATCGTTGTCAGAAGTAAGTTGG
CCGCAGTGTTATCACTCATGGTTATGGCAGCACTGCATAATTCTCTTACTGTCATGCCATCCGTAAGATG
CTTTTCTGTGACTGGTGAGTACTCAACCAAGTCATTCTGAGAATAGTGTATGCGGCGACCGAGTTGCTCT
TGCCCGGCGTCAATACGGGATAATACCGCGCCACATAGCAGAACTTTAAAAGTGCTCATCATTGGAAAAC
GTTCTTCGGGGCGAAAACTCTCAAGGATCTTACCGCTGTTGAGATCCAGTTCGATGTAACCCACTCGTGC
ACCCAACTGATCTTCAGCATCTTTTACTTTCACCAGCGTTTCTGGGTGAGCAAAAACAGGAAGGCAAAAT
GCCGCAAAAAAGGGAATAAGGGCGACACGGAAATGTTGAATACTCATACTCTTCCTTTTTCAATATTATT
GAAGCATTTATCAGGGTTATTGTCTCATGAGCGGATACATATTTGAATGTATTTAGAAAAATAAACAAAT
AGGGGTTCCGCGCACATTTCCCCGAAAAGTGCCAC
