Features (pLannotate 1.2.2; 12 found; start..end, strand, type, name):
     30..458     -  rep_origin     f1 ori (sequence partly withheld): f1 bacteriophage origin of replication; arrow indicates direction of (+) strand synthesis
    463..620     -  CDS            lacZα (fragment): LacZα fragment of β-galactosidase; lacZ fragment
    623..641     +  promoter       T7 promoter: promoter for bacteriophage T7 RNA polymerase
    666..4785    +  gene           mini-white: white; This modified version of the white gene lacks part of the first intron.
   5009..5027    -  promoter       T3 promoter: promoter for bacteriophage T3 RNA polymerase
   5072..5088    -  protein_bind   lac operator: The lac repressor binds to the lac operator to inhibit transcription in E. coli. This inhibition can be relieved by adding lactose or isopropyl-β-D-thiogalactopyranoside (IPTG). lac repressor encoded by lacI
   5096..5126    -  promoter       lac promoter: promoter for the E. coli lac operon
   5141..5162    -  protein_bind   CAP binding site: CAP binding activates transcription in the presence of cAMP. E. coli catabolite activator protein
   5175..5267    -  CDS            lacI (fragment): lac repressor; lacI; The lac repressor binds to the lac operator to inhibit transcription in E. coli. This inhibition can be relieved by adding lactose or isopropyl-β-D-thiogalactopyranoside (IPTG).
   5450..6038    -  rep_origin     ori: high-copy-number ColE1/pMB1/pBR322/pUC origin of replication
   6209..7069    -  CDS            AmpR: β-lactamase; bla; confers resistance to ampicillin, carbenicillin, and related antibiotics
   7070..7174    -  promoter       AmpR promoter: bla
>Addgene plasmid #87632 | pRVV601 | addgene full sequence | sequence record 174198 | Addgene NGS Result
CTAAATTGTAAGCGTTAATATTTTGTTAAAATTCGCGTTAAATTTTTGTTAAATCAGCTCATTTTTTAAC
CAATAGGCCGAAATCGGCAAAATCCCTTATAAATCAAAAGAATAGACCGAGATAGGGT
[37 nt withheld, positions 129-165]
AAAGAACGTGGACTCCAACGTCAAAGG
[49 nt withheld, positions 193-241]
T
[91 nt withheld, positions 243-333]
G
[124 nt withheld, positions 335-458]
CCCATTCGCCATTCAGGCTGCGCAACTGTTGGGAAGGGCGATCGGTGCGGGCCTCTTCGCTATTACGCCA
GCTGGCGAAAGGGGGATGTGCTGCAAGGCGATTAAGTTGGGTAACGCCAGGGTTTTCCCAGTCACGACGT
TGTAAAACGACGGCCAGTGAATTGTAATACGACTCACTATAGGGCGAATTGGGTACGTACCGGGCCCCTA
GTATGTATGTAAGTTAATAAAACCCATTTTTGCGGAAAGTAGATAAAAAAAACATTTTTTTTTTTTACTG
CACTGGATATCATTGAACTTATCTGATCAGTTTTAAATTTACTTCGATCCAAGGGTATTTGATGTACCAG
GTTCTTTCGATTACCTCTCACTCAAAATGACATTCCACTCAAAGTCAGCGCTGTTTGCCTCCTTCTCTGT
CCACAGAAATATCGCCGTCTCTTTCGCCGCTGCGTCCGCTATCTCTTTCGCCACCGTTTGTAGCGTTACG
TAGCGTCAATGTCCGCCTTCAGTTGCATTTTGTCAGCGGTTTCGTGACGAAGCTCCAAGCGGTTTACGCC
ATCAATTAAACACAAAGTGCTGTGCCAAAACTCCTCTCGCTTCTTATTTTTGTTTGTTTTTTGAGTGATT
GGGGTGGTGATTGGTTTTGGGTGGGTAAGCAGGGGAAAGTGTGAAAAATCCCGGCAATGGGCCAAGAGGA
TCAGGAGCTATTAATTCGCGGAGGCAGCAAACACCCATCTGCCGAGCATCTGAACAATGTGAGTAGTACA
TGTGCATACATCTTAAGTTCACTTGATCTATAGGAACTGCGATTGCAACATCAAATTGTCTGCGGCGTGA
GAACTGCGACCCACAAAAATCCCAAACCGCAATTGCACAAACAAATAGTGACACGAAACAGATTATTCTG
GTAGCTGTTCTCGCTATATAAGACAATTTTTGAGATCATATCATGATCAAGACATCTAAAGGCATTCATT
TTCGACTATATTCTTTTTTACAAAAAATATAACAACCAGATATTTTAAGCTGATCCTAGATGCACAAAAA
ATAAATAAAAGTATAAACCTACTTCGTAGGATACTTCGGGGTACTTTTTGTTCGGGGTTAGATGAGCATA
ACGCTTGTAGTTGATATTTGAGATCCCCTATCATTGCAGGGTGACAGCGGAGCGGCTTCGCAGAGCTGCA
TTAACCAGGGCTTCGGGCAGGCCAAAAACTACGGCACGCTCCGGCCACCCAGTCCGCCGGAGGACTCCGG
TTCAGGGAGCGGCCAACTAGCCGAGAACCTCACCTATGCCTGGCACAATATGGACATCTTTGGGGCGGTC
AATCAGCCGGGCTCCGGATGGCGGCAGCTGGTCAACCGGACACGCGGACTATTCTGCAACGAGCGACACA
TACCGGCGCCCAGGAAACATTTGCTCAAGAACGGTGAGTTTCTATTCGCAGTCGGCTGATCTGTGTGAAA
TCTTAATAAAGGGTCCAATTACCAATTTGAAACTCAGTTTGCGGCGTGGCCTATCCGGGCGAACTTTTGG
CCGTGATGGGCAGTTCCGGTGCCGGAAAGACGACCCTGCTGAATGCCCTTGCCTTTCGATCGCCGCAGGG
CATCCAAGTATCGCCATCCGGGATGCGACTGCTCAATGGCCAACCTGTGGACGCCAAGGAGATGCAGGCC
AGGTGCGCCTATGTCCAGCAGGATGACCTCTTTATCGGCTCCCTAACGGCCAGGGAACACCTGATTTTCC
AAGCCATGGTGCGGATGCCACGACATCTGACCTATCGGCAGCGAGTGGCCCGCGTGGATCAGGTGATCCA
GGAGCTTTCGCTCAGCAAATGTCAGCACACGATCATCGGTGTGCCCGGCAGGGTGAAAGGTCTGTCCGGC
GGAGAAAGGAAGCGTCTGGCATTCGCCTCCGAGGCTCTAACCGATCCGCCGCTTCTGATCTGCGATGAGC
CCACCTCCGGACTGGACTCCTTTACCGCCCACAGCGTCGTCCAGGTGCTGAAGAAGCTGTCGCAGAAGGG
CAAGACCGTCATCCTGACCATTCATCAGCCGTCTTCCGAGCTGTTTGAGCTCTTTGACAAGATCCTTCTG
ATGGCCGAGGGCAGGGTAGCTTTCTTGGGCACTCCCAGCGAAGCCGTCGACTTCTTTTCCTAGTGAGTTC
GATGTGTTTATTAAGGGTATCTAGTATTACATAACATCTCAACTCCTATCCAGCGTGGGTGCCCAGTGTC
CTACCAACTACAATCCGGCGGACTTTTACGTACAGGTGTTGGCCGTTGTGCCCGGACGGGAGATCGAGTC
CCGTGATCGGATCGCCAAGATATGCGACAATTTTGCCATTAGCAAAGTAGCCCGGGATATGGAGCAGTTG
TTGGCCACCAAAAATCTGGAGAAGCCACTGGAGCAGCCGGAGAATGGGTACACCTACAAGGCCACCTGGT
TCATGCAGTTCCGGGCGGTCCTGTGGCGATCCTGGCTGTCGGTGCTCAAGGAACCACTCCTCGTAAAAGT
GCGACTTATTCAGACAACGGTGAGTGGTTCCAGTGGAAACAAATGATATAACGCTTACAATTCTTGGAAA
CAAATTCGCTAGATTTTAGATAGAATTGCCTGATTCCACACCCTTCTTAGTTTTTTTCAATGAGATGTAT
AGTTTATAGTTTTGCAGAAGATAAATAAATTTCATTTAACTCGCGAATATTAATGAGATGCGAGTAACAT
TTTAATTTGCAGATGGTTGCCATCTTGATTGGCCTCATCTTTTTGGGCCAACAACTCACGCAAGTGGGTG
TGATGAATATCAACGGAGCCATCTTCCTCTTCCTGACCAACATGACCTTTCAAAACGTCTTTGCCACGAT
AAATGTAAGTCATGTTTAGAATACATTTGCATTTCAATAATTTACTAACTTTCTAATGAATCGATTCGAT
TTAGGTGTTCACCTCAGAGCTGCCAGTTTTTATGAGGGAGGCCCGAAGTCGACTTTATCGCTGTGACACA
TACTTTCTGGGCAAAACGATTGCCGAATTGCCGCTTTTTCTCACAGTGCCACTGGTCTTCACGGCGATTG
CCTATCCGATGATCGGACTGCGGGCCGGAGTGCTGCACTTCTTCAACTGCCTGGCGCTGGTCACTCTGGT
GGCCAATGTGTCAACGTCCTTCGGATATCTAATATCCTGCGCCAGCTCCTCGACCTCGATGGCGCTGTCT
GTGGGTCCGCCGGTTATCATACCATTCCTGCTCTTTGGCGGCTTCTTCTTGAACTCGGGCTCGGTGCCAG
TATACCTCAAATGGTTGTCGTACCTCTCATGGTTCCGTTACGCCAACGAGGGTCTGCTGATTAACCAATG
GGCGGACGTGGAGCCGGGCGAAATTAGCTGCACATCGTCGAACACCACGTGCCCCAGTTCGGGCAAGGTC
ATCCTGGAGACGCTTAACTTCTCCGCCGCCGATCTGCCGCTGGACTACGTGGGTCTGGCCATTCTCATCG
TGAGCTTCCGGGTGCTCGCATATCTGGCTCTAAGACTTCGGGCCCGACGCAAGGAGTAGCCGACATATAT
CCGAAATAACTGCTTGTTTTTTTTTTTTACCATTATTACCATCGTGTTTACTGTTTATTGCCCCCTCAAA
AAGCTAATGTAATTATATTTGTGCCAATAAAAACAAGATATGACCTATAGAATACAAGTATTTCCCCTTC
GAACATCCCCACAAGTAGACTTTGGATTTGTCTTCTAACCAAAAGACTTACACACCTGCATACCTTACAT
CAAAAACTCGTTTATCGCTACATAAAACACCGGGATATATTTTTTATATACATACTTTTCAAATCGCGCG
CCCTCTTCATAATTCACCTCCACCACACCACGTTTCGTAGTTGCTCTTTCGCTGTCTCCCACCCGCTCTC
CGCAACACATTCACCTTTTGTTCGACGACCTTGGAGCGACTGTCGTTAGTTCCGCGCGATTCGGTTCGCT
CAAATGGTTCCGAGTGGTTCATTTCGTCTCAATAGAAATTAGTAATAAATATTTGTATGTACAATTTATT
TGCTCCAATATATTTGTATATATTTCCCTCACAGCTATATTTATTCTAATTTAATATTATGACTTTTTAA
GGTAATTTTTTGTGACCTGTTCGGAGTGATTAGCGTTACAATTTGAACTGAAAGTGACATCCAGTGTTTG
TTCCTTGTGTAGATGCATCTCAAAAAAATGGTGGGCATAATAGTGTTGTTTATATATATCAAAAATAACA
ACTATAATAATAAGAATACATTTAATTTAGAAAATGCTTGGATTTCACTGGAACTAGGCTAGATTTAAAT
GCATGCCCTGCAGGAAGCTTATGATCCTGACGACGGAGACCGCCGTCGTCGACAAGCCCCTAGGAGGCCT
AGATCTGCGGCCGCTTAATTAAACGCGTGAATTCACCGGTCCGCGGGGCGCGCCGCTAGCCATATGGGTA
CCGGATCCGGCTTGTCGACGACGGCGGTCTCCGTCGTCAGGATCATACTAGTTCTAGCCAGCTTTTGTTC
CCTTTAGTGAGGGTTAATTTCGAGCTTGGCGTAATCATGGTCATAGCTGTTTCCTGTGTGAAATTGTTAT
CCGCTCACAATTCCACACAACATACGAGCCGGAAGCATAAAGTGTAAAGCCTGGGGTGCCTAATGAGTGA
GCTAACTCACATTAATTGCGTTGCGCTCACTGCCCGCTTTCCAGTCGGGAAACCTGTCGTGCCAGCTGCA
TTAATGAATCGGCCAACGCGCGGGGAGAGGCGGTTTGCGTATTGGGCGCTCTTCCGCTTCCTCGCTCACT
GACTCGCTGCGCTCGGTCGTTCGGCTGCGGCGAGCGGTATCAGCTCACTCAAAGGCGGTAATACGGTTAT
CCACAGAATCAGGGGATAACGCAGGAAAGAACATGTGAGCAAAAGGCCAGCAAAAGGCCAGGAACCGTAA
AAAGGCCGCGTTGCTGGCGTTTTTCCATAGGCTCCGCCCCCCTGACGAGCATCACAAAAATCGACGCTCA
AGTCAGAGGTGGCGAAACCCGACAGGACTATAAAGATACCAGGCGTTTCCCCCTGGAAGCTCCCTCGTGC
GCTCTCCTGTTCCGACCCTGCCGCTTACCGGATACCTGTCCGCCTTTCTCCCTTCGGGAAGCGTGGCGCT
TTCTCATAGCTCACGCTGTAGGTATCTCAGTTCGGTGTAGGTCGTTCGCTCCAAGCTGGGCTGTGTGCAC
GAACCCCCCGTTCAGCCCGACCGCTGCGCCTTATCCGGTAACTATCGTCTTGAGTCCAACCCGGTAAGAC
ACGACTTATCGCCACTGGCAGCAGCCACTGGTAACAGGATTAGCAGAGCGAGGTATGTAGGCGGTGCTAC
AGAGTTCTTGAAGTGGTGGCCTAACTACGGCTACACTAGAAGAACAGTATTTGGTATCTGCGCTCTGCTG
AAGCCAGTTACCTTCGGAAAAAGAGTTGGTAGCTCTTGATCCGGCAAACAAACCACCGCTGGTAGCGGTG
GTTTTTTTGTTTGCAAGCAGCAGATTACGCGCAGAAAAAAAGGATCTCAAGAAGATCCTTTGATCTTTTC
TACGGGGTCTGACGCTCAGTGGAACGAAAACTCACGTTAAGGGATTTTGGTCATGAGATTATCAAAAAGG
ATCTTCACCTAGATCCTTTTAAATTAAAAATGAAGTTTTAAATCAATCTAAAGTATATATGAGTAAACTT
GGTCTGACAGTTACCAATGCTTAATCAGTGAGGCACCTATCTCAGCGATCTGTCTATTTCGTTCATCCAT
AGTTGCCTGACTCCCCGTCGTGTAGATAACTACGATACGGGAGGGCTTACCATCTGGCCCCAGTGCTGCA
ATGATACCGCGAGACCCACGCTCACCGGCTCCAGATTTATCAGCAATAAACCAGCCAGCCGGAAGGGCCG
AGCGCAGAAGTGGTCCTGCAACTTTATCCGCCTCCATCCAGTCTATTAATTGTTGCCGGGAAGCTAGAGT
AAGTAGTTCGCCAGTTAATAGTTTGCGCAACGTTGTTGCCATTGCTACAGGCATCGTGGTGTCACGCTCG
TCGTTTGGTATGGCTTCATTCAGCTCCGGTTCCCAACGATCAAGGCGAGTTACATGATCCCCCATGTTGT
GCAAAAAAGCGGTTAGCTCCTTCGGTCCTCCGATCGTTGTCAGAAGTAAGTTGGCCGCAGTGTTATCACT
CATGGTTATGGCAGCACTGCATAATTCTCTTACTGTCATGCCATCCGTAAGATGCTTTTCTGTGACTGGT
GAGTACTCAACCAAGTCATTCTGAGAATAGTGTATGCGGCGACCGAGTTGCTCTTGCCCGGCGTCAATAC
GGGATAATACCGCGCCACATAGCAGAACTTTAAAAGTGCTCATCATTGGAAAACGTTCTTCGGGGCGAAA
ACTCTCAAGGATCTTACCGCTGTTGAGATCCAGTTCGATGTAACCCACTCGTGCACCCAACTGATCTTCA
GCATCTTTTACTTTCACCAGCGTTTCTGGGTGAGCAAAAACAGGAAGGCAAAATGCCGCAAAAAAGGGAA
TAAGGGCGACACGGAAATGTTGAATACTCATACTCTTCCTTTTTCAATATTATTGAAGCATTTATCAGGG
TTATTGTCTCATGAGCGGATACATATTTGAATGTATTTAGAAAAATAAACAAATAGGGGTTCCGCGCACA
TTTCCCCGAAAAGTGCCAC
